Addgene plasmid #25197: PPI63
Purpose: Bacterial expression for structure determination; may not be full ORF
Depositing lab: Cheryl Arrowsmith. Depositing organization: University of Toronto.
Backbone
  Vector backbone: pET28a-LIC
  Backbone manufacturer: SGC
  Backbone size w/o insert (bp): 7328
  Vector type: Bacterial Expression
Growth in bacteria
  Bacterial resistance: Kanamycin, 50 μg/mL
  Growth temperature: 37°C
  Growth strain: DH5alpha
  Copy number: Low Copy
Gene/Insert
  Gene/Insert name: ppi63.0007.0179 (alt names: PDB: 2HE9; natural killer-tumor recognition sequence; cyclophilin like protein)
  Species: H. sapiens (human)
  Insert size (bp): 519
  Entrez Gene: NKTR (a.k.a. p104)
  Tag / fusion protein: His (N terminal on insert)
  Cloning method: Restriction Enzyme
  Sequencing primers: 5′ T7; 3′ T7-term
Terms and licenses: Academic/Nonprofit Terms; Industry Terms: Not Available to Industry
Depositor comments: PDB: 2HE9. http://www.thesgc.org/structures/2HE9/
How to cite: PPI63 was a gift from Cheryl Arrowsmith (Addgene plasmid # 25197 ; http://n2t.net/addgene:25197 ; RRID:Addgene_25197)
