[The description below was written by a language model from this plasmid's Addgene catalogue record.]
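Description:
PPI63 is a bacterial expression plasmid built on pET28a-LIC, a ligation-independent-cloning derivative of the pET28a vector produced by a structural genomics group. The backbone is listed at 7328 bp without insert. The plasmid confers kanamycin resistance, is recorded as low copy, and is propagated in a standard cloning strain of E. coli. No feature table accompanies the record, so the origin of replication and regulatory elements are not explicitly annotated. However, the use of T7 and T7-terminator sequencing primers is consistent with the usual pET arrangement, in which the insert sits between a T7 promoter and T7 terminator and is expressed in hosts that supply T7 RNA polymerase.

The insert is a 519 bp fragment of human NKTR (natural killer-tumor recognition sequence, also called p104), described as a cyclophilin-like protein. The insert name suggests that the fragment covers roughly residues 7 to 179, and the record cautions that it may not be the full open reading frame. This fits a domain-level construct rather than the whole protein; the length matches what would be expected for the cyclophilin-type peptidyl-prolyl isomerase domain, though the record does not state domain boundaries. An N-terminal His tag is fused to the insert, allowing purification of the recombinant protein by immobilised metal affinity chromatography.

The stated purpose is bacterial expression for structure determination, and the depositor links the construct to a deposited crystal structure of this NKTR fragment. It is therefore suited to producing purified protein for crystallography or for biochemical and ligand-binding studies. Distribution is limited to academic and nonprofit users.
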