>Addgene plasmid #25197 | PPI63 | depositor partial sequence | sequence record 11671 | Author sequence
CCACAGTGCCATTTCGACATTGAAATCAACCGTGAGCCAGTTGGGCGGATAATGTTTCAGCTGTTCAGCG
ACATTTGCCCGAAAACTTGCAAAAACTTCCTGTGTCTGTGTAGTGGCGAAAAAGGTCTGGGAAAAACCAC
CGGTAAAAAACTGTGCTACAAAGGATCAACATTCCATCGCGTGGTGAAAAACTTTATGATCCAGGGCGGC
GATTTTTCCGAAGGTAACGGCAAGGGTGGGGAATCCATTTATGGCGGCTATTTTAAAGATGAAAATTTTA
TCCTGAAACATGATCGCGCCTTCCTGCTAAGCATGGCGAATCGTGGTAAACACACGAATGGGAGCCAGTT
CTTTATTACGACCAAACCGGCCCCACACCTGGATGGAGTGCATGTGGTGTTTGGTTTGGTAATCTCCGGT
TTTGAAGTCATCGAACAGATTGAAAACCTGAAAACGGATGCCGCAAGTCGCCCGTATGCCGATGTGCGCG
TTATTGATTGTGGCGTTTTGGCGACCAAA
