>Addgene plasmid #25197 | PPI63 | addgene partial sequence | sequence record 31277 | 25197 with T7
CTGAATATTTTGTTTACTTTAAGAAGGAGATATACCATGGGCAGCAGCCATCATCATCATCATCACAGCA
GCGGCCTGGTTCCGCGTGGTAGTCCACAGTGCCATTTCGACATTGAAATCAACCGTGAGCCAGTTGGGCG
GATAATGTTTCAGCTGTTCAGCGACATTTGCCCGAAAACTTGCAAAAACTTCCTGTGTCTGTGTAGTGGC
GAAAAAGGTCTGGGAAAAACCACCGGTAAAAAACTGTGCTACAAAGGATCAACATTCCATCGCGTGGTGA
AAAACTTTATGATCCAGGGCGGCGATTTTTCCGAAGGTAACGGCAAGGGTGGGGAATCCATTTATGGCGG
CTATTTTAAAGATGAAAATTTTATCCTGAAACATGATCGCGCCTTCCTGCTAAGCATGGCGAATCGTGGT
AAACACACGAATGGGAGCCAGTTCTTTATTACGACCAAACCGGCCCCACACCTGGATGGAGTGCATGTGG
TGTTTGGTTTGGTAATCTCCGGTTTTGAAGTCATCGAACAGATTGAAAACCTGAAAACGGATGCCGCAAG
TCGCCCGTATGCCGATGTGCGCGTTATTGATTGTGGCGTTTTGGCGACCAAATGATGACGAAGCTTGCGG
CCGCACTCGAGCACCACCACCACCACCACTGAGATCCGGCTGCTAACAAAGCCCGAAAGGAAGCTGAGTT
GGCTGCTGCCACCGCTGAGCAATAACTAGCATAACCCCTTGGGGCCTCTAAACGGGTCTTGAGGGGTTTT
TTGCTGAAAGGAGGAACTATATCCGGATTGGCGAATGGG
[124 nt withheld, positions 810-933]
CGCCGGCTTTCCCCGTCAAGCTCTAAATC
